>Addgene plasmid #173666 | ppBAalbNixE1E3E4 PUb-YFP | addgene full sequence | sequence record 361358 | Addgene NGS Result
TGCCAGGAAACAGCTATGACCATGTAATACGACGATATGATCCTGATGCAGCTAGATTAACCCTAGAAAG
ATAGTCTGCGTAAAATTGACGCATGCATTCTTGAAATATTGCTCTCTCTTTCTAAATAGCGCGAATCCGT
CGCTGTGCATTTAGGACATCTCAGTCGCCGCTTGGAGCTCCCGTGAGGCGTGCTTGTCAATGCGGTAAGT
GTCACTGATTTTGAACTATAACGACCGCGTGAGTCAAAATGACGCATGATTATCTTTTACGTGACTTTTA
AGATTTAACTCATACGATAATTATATTGTTATTTCATGTTCTACTTACGTGATAACTTATTATATATATA
TTTTCTTGTTATAGATTAGATCGCGCTCGCGCGACTGACGGTCGTAAGCACCCGCGTACGTGTCCACCCC
GGTCACAACCCCTTGTGTCATGTCGGCGACCCTACGCCCCCAACTGAGAGAACTCAAAGGTTACCCCAGT
TGGGGCACTACTCCCGAAAACCGCTTCTGACCTGGGAAAACGTGAAGCCCCGGGGCATCCGCTGAGGGTT
GCCGCCGGGGCTTCGGTGTGTCCGTCAGTACTGCAGGTACCATAACTTCGTATAGCATACATTATACGAA
GTTATACCGGATCCTCGCATTTTATGAGTAAAGGCCCATTACTCATATATGGGTAAAGTGCTTTTTGTAA
AAAATGAGTAAATCGATTTACTCATAAATTATAATTTCACCGTGTTTACTTTTCGTCTTTTGTTATATTT
TTGAACTGTTAACTATTTTGTATTTATCATTTAATTCATACAAAATTTTGCGTTTATTTTGTAGTTTATT
GCAATCTACGAAAATTATTAATGAATTTTTACATGTTTCAAATACTCTTAATCATTTTCCTCCTGGAAAA
CAGACCTTCCGAGACGTAGCTCTTTGAAGTTTTCATAATGATCCATGTATGAAATTTTCCCCTCCGGCTG
TTGTTCATCGCGCAGTTGTTCCTGTTCTTCCGTTCCTCGTTCTTCCGGCGCTTGAAGCCTTGGTGCAGTC
GGAACTGTGGAATAAGACTGATATATTTTTATTTCACGGTCGTTAATGAAAATGATGCTGTCACTATGGA
ACTTACCTGCAAATTCCATGCTTTTGTAGCCTTTCTTGTAGCTCCACATGATGATTTGTTGCTCCTGTAT
TATCTTCGAGTACCAAACCTTGTGAAACGGAAATAATCCATCGTAAATGAAAATTGAACGGTATCAATTT
ATCCAGGAAGTACTTACCGATTAAAATATCAATGTATTTGGGAACCTCGACTCTAATCCGCGTGGGAATC
CGATGGACGCGGTATCGGTCATTGAACCCGATGCTGAAGGGCCTCGACTGGCTATAGCGGTGCCGTGAAA
ATCAAAATATCTAAAATTTCCCGATAGTGTTATGATCAGGGGATCCGCATGCGGCAAGGTAGGCCTACTG
CTCATCTTTTGCGAGTGTGTTAGTGTGACTGGCAACGCGACCAGAAGTCTAGTCGAATCCTGCTTGGAAA
TCGGTTTGTTTTGTCGATGGGGGTGGCCCGCGAAATCGCATTGTGTTGTTTGGGAAGGCCCGCTCGATGC
ATGTTAGGTAGGCGTAGTTTGTTCGAGTTTGACGTGCCTGCACCCTCCCTGGTTATGATGGCGCACTAAT
GCATTCCGAGAAAAGTTGCTAACTTGAAAATTTTCATCCAAATATGGGTAAGTTCATTTACCCATGTTTG
GGTATAGCGATTTTACCTATAATATGGGCAAATTTGACCGTTTTTCAAAGGTATATTTTACCCATATTAT
GGGTAATGCATATGAAACCCAAATATGGGTAAATCAACTACTGATCTATGGGTAAACTGATCTTAGCGTG
TATGTTTCACACGTGACATTCACTGGTTTTACAATTGGCTTCTTTAGCAGTGTTGGGATAATTCCATATT
ATGAATCTGCATGCCAAACTGGGCCGAAATCCAAATTTTCATCAATTTTGGTGCACGGGAACCTATTTAA
ATATCAATTTGAAGTTTGTATGGGAGCGATTTGTCGAATCACCCCTCGTTGCATTTTGTACTGGGCGGAG
CTGTCAAACAGTTGCCTAGCTGTCAAAAGGTGATTTCGAATAATCTCTTTGAAATTGATTTTAGGTATCA
AAATAAAGTTCTAAAAATCTGAAAAAAATCATAGTGGCTCAGAAAAAGGTGCTCTTTCGTATAAAATCAA
AAAATGAACACTTTTTTCAAAATTTAAAAACCCAATTTTCGCAAATCTATAGGGCTCTGCACGAAGTTCT
CTCCCTCTCTTTCGCTCTCATTGAGATTTTGTAAACAACAAGGCCAGGAAATGTCAAAATCCCATACAAA
ATCAAAACAGTGCAGTGCCCTATATGTAAAACACATCACTCCGACGTGTAAATTTTTTTGAGTGTTGATT
TAATCAAAGTGAATAAAAATATTAGTTTTATGACATACTTGTTTTCTGAGTGTAGCAAAAATATGAAAAC
ACATTTTTGTACTTTGAATGTTAAGCGTGTATGCTTTTTGGTTTGGTTATGTCAATATGTCAATTGTTAA
ACCCATGTTAATAGTTTTAATTTTTTTTAATCAAATTCTTTTTTTAAGTAATGTACAGTAAAAGTGAACT
TAATCTCATTAACAATCAATTTGAATACATTAAAAAATATTGCATATACATTGGAAACATTCCCGCCGAA
GTATCGAAAACAGATTTAATTGCAAAATTTTCCGTATTTGGTGAAATATCTAACTTATACATGAAGTCAT
TCATTCAGTTTTGTGATGTGAAACCGGCAGTTGTTCGTTACAGACTGATGAAAAGTGTAAAGGAATCTTC
AAGTTTACACAATAGTCGATATATTCAATCGGTTTTAATAGTTCTGCCACTAGATTCTTCCTACAATAAT
TACTTTCTTCCTTACAACACTTGTGTTGTGGTATACACTTATAACAAATTTGGCATGGTAGATTTTTATC
AAAAATTCAGTAAATTAGGAGATATACATGCGATGAAGAAAGCTACAAATGTCATGGTTTACATTAGCTT
TGTATCAGAAAGAGCTGCAAGGACCATTCTGGATACTAAGCCTACAGATATACATATAAATGTACAAACA
ATTAATCATGTTACACGAAATATTAACGTATGCTTAATAGATTTTGAAAAGGAATGTACATCAAATACGG
CGATAAAATTAACACTTTTATATAATCGCTCAATTGGAATATTCGGACTACCATCTAATTTCACAGAAGC
AAAACTGCACGATGAATTTTCAAGCTGCGGACCGTTCAAGAAATTTTGGCAGCGGAAACATTTCTTGACC
TTTTCCACAATACTTATCAGCTTTGGAAAATCCCCAGAGGTAGATCAATCCTACTCCGCCAAAAACTTCC
CTGGCGATGGAAGCTCTTCCGAACCGATCTTCCCGAGTCGGTGTCGAGCTAGATTCTGTTTTTTCCGGTT
GGAGACTGATCTCCGGTTCACTGGCGCCCCAGCGACCGTGCTTTCCATGACGTTATCGATCTAGCCTACT
CTCCCGGCGGTGGACCTAGCCTACTCTGATGGAAAAAATCCCCAGCGAAAGAAGTTCTCCCGAAACCGAG
AATTCAATCTCGACCATCCAGGTGCCGAGGTCGACCCAGCGATGCCGGTTGGAGGTTGACTTCCAGTTCA
CTATCACTCCGATAAGCATAATCAGCCATACCACATTTGTAGAGGTTTTACTTGCTTTAAAAAACCTCCC
ACACCTCCCCCTGAACCTGAAACATAAAATGAATGCAATTGTTGTTGTTAACTTGTTTATTGCAGCTTAT
AATGGTTACAAATAAAGCAATAGCATCACAAATTTCACAAATAAAGCATTTTTCTTCACTGCATTCTAGT
TGTGGTTTGTCCAAACTCATCAATGTATCTAAGAGTTATCTTTACATGTAGCTTGTGCATTGAATCCAAT
TATAATTTGCCTTGGCACCAGCTGAGCCAGACAAGAAAGAAAGCTTCCCAGAAGTATATCGATTTAGAAG
GGTTGACGTCACTTTGCTGACTGCACTAATACAGCAAATGATACAATTAGAATGATTCAAGTGAAATTCC
CAAATTACTGCTTTGTCTCTGGATTTGGTTATCAGATTACATTCGAAGCTAAGAATAGCTACCGAAATTG
TCGATCAAATCAGGAAATCCTTTCTCTATCGAAAAAGGCATTCGCACATCTTTCTCTGTATGCCATATAC
ACGAATGGTAGGTACATTGACGTCTTTGCCAGAAGTTGAACTGCATCGTTCAAGGTACAGAATGAACGAC
TAACAGACACAAGCACGTTTTGCTGTCCATTCAGACACAGGGATGGTACCCATAGTCGATCGATTTAGAG
CCATCCAACCGAACAGAGGTATATGTATGAATGGATTGCAGAAATTTTCTAGAAGTACAACCACCACTAC
GGCAGTGTCTATAAAACGCCCCTGCAAAGGCAAAACCAGCTCAATCGAATACGTTTCCTAGTGGAGTGAA
CATTACGCGGTCCAAGTAAGCAGTGCCAGTGCAAGTGAAGTGAAGTCTCTAGTGAAAAAGAGTGATCCAA
TTAGCCAGAGGAGAAAATTTCAGAGTGAACAAAGCTTTGTTCAAAGGACAATTACTATTAAATTTGTGAA
AGTGCATTTCGGTGAAGGGAATCTTCTAGTGAAGGTAGGTAAATTAAATGATGAAATTATAGCTATGAGC
GAAAACTAGTTTGGTGAATGATTCCTTTGTCTTTGAATGAGCAAACTATTTTCCAAGATGGCGACTATTG
AGCTTTGAGTGATTAGTGAAAATTTGCAACGCAGTTTCATCATCATTGATAAAACCCAATTGTGATTCAC
GGCGATAATCATATTTCGTTGAATCATCGCTGCTAATTGAATTAAATTTCTAGAGCAAGCGCGAATTCGC
CATATTTCTAAAATTAAATATTGTGGTGATAATTACCCATTAAGGTAATATTAACACATATCGAGAAAAA
CCTTGAGGAAATCGTGAAAACTTGAAGATACGCAATTTCCAAACTACGTAGTTCAAAGTCGAAAACAAGT
TAATTTTTCACTAAAAAGTAGGGCGTTGTTGTGACGTCATCACCTTCAAGTGTATATTTTTCACTTGGCC
TGCGACTGCAAACGCAGACAAAGCAAAACAAGTTTAAAACCTGTCGTGTCGTGCTCGAAGCCAAAGGCAA
TGAATCAATATCAAATGAGAGTTTGCATTTCACAACCAATTACTGAAGCGTTTCCTCGTTTCTTTTTCTG
CTCAACAGAGATTTCAACGTTCACCATGGTGAGCAAGGGCGAGGAGCTGTTCACCGGGGTGGTGCCCATC
CTGGTCGAGCTGGACGGCGACGTAAACGGCCACAAGTTCAGCGTGTCCGGCGAGGGCGAGGGCGATGCCA
CCTACGGCAAGCTGACCCTGAAGTTCATCTGCACCACCGGCAAGCTGCCCGTGCCCTGGCCCACCCTCGT
GACCACCTTCGGCTACGGCCTGCAGTGCTTCGCCCGCTACCCCGACCACATGAAGCAGCACGACTTCTTC
AAGTCCGCCATGCCCGAAGGCTACGTCCAGGAGCGCACCATCTTCTTCAAGGACGACGGCAACTACAAGA
CCCGCGCCGAGGTGAAGTTCGAGGGCGACACCCTGGTGAACCGCATCGAGCTGAAGGGCATCGACTTCAA
GGAGGACGGCAACATCCTGGGGCACAAGCTGGAGTACAACTACAACAGCCACAACGTCTATATCATGGCC
GACAAGCAGAAGAACGGCATCAAGGTGAACTTCAAGATCCGCCACAACATCGAGGACGGCAGCGTGCAGC
TCGCCGACCACTACCAGCAGAACACCCCCATCGGCGACGGCCCCGTGCTGCTGCCCGACAACCACTACCT
GAGCTACCAGTCCGCCCTGAGCAAAGACCCCAACGAGAAGCGCGATCACATGGTCCTGCTGGAGTTCGTG
ACCGCCGCCGGGATCACTCTCGGCATGGACGAGCTGTACAAGAGATCTCGACCCAAGAAAAAGCGGAAGG
TGGAGGACCCGTAAAGCGGCCGCGACTCTAGATCATAATCAGCCATACCACATTTGTAGAGGTTTTACTT
GCTTTAAAAAACCTCCCACACCTCCCCCTGAACCTGAAACATAAAATGAATGCAATTGTTGTTGTTAACT
TGTTTATTGCAGCTTATAATGGTTACAAATAAAGCAATAGCATCACAAATTTCACAAATAAAGCATTTTT
TTCACTGCATTCTAGTTGTGGTTTGTCCAAACTCATCAATGTATCGCTTGTAATTCGTCGACATAACTTC
GTATAGCATACATTATACGAAGTTATGAGCTCAATTCGATAAAAGTTTTGTTACTTTATAGAAGAAATTT
TGAGTTTTTGTTTTTTTTAATAAATAAATAAACATAAATAAATTGTTTGTTGAATTTATTATTAGTATGT
AAGTGTAAATATAATAAAACTTAATATCTATTCAAATTAATAAATAAACCTCGATATACAGACCGATAAA
ACACATGCGTCAATTTTACGCATGATTATCTTTAACGTACGTCACAATATGATTATCTTTCTAGGGTTAA
TCTAGCTGCGTGTTCTGCAGCGTGTCGAGCATCTTCATCTGCTCCATCACGCTGTAAAACACATTTGCAC
CGCGAGTCTGCCCGTCCTCCACGGGTTCAAAAACGTGAATGAACGAGGCGCGCTCACTGGCCGTCGTTTT
ACAGGGGATGTCTTCATATATATGAAGACTCCCATCTGTTGTTTGTCGGTGAACGCTCTCCTGAGTAGGA
CAAATCCGCCGGGAGCGGATTTGAACGTTGTGAAGCAACGGCCCGGAGGGTGGCGGGCAGGACGCCCGCC
ATAAACTGCCAGGCATCAAACTAAGCAGAAGGCCATCCTGACGGATGGCCTTTTTGCGTTTCTACAAACT
CTTCCTGGCTAGCGGTACGCGTATTAATTGCGTTGCGCTCACTGCCCGCTTTCCAGTCGGGAAACCTGTC
GTGCCAGCTGCATTAATGAATCGGCCAACGCGCGGGGAGAGGCGGTTTGCGTATTGGGCGCTCTTCCGCT
TCCTCGCTCACTGACTCGCTGCGCTCGGTCGTTCGGCTGCGGCGAGCGGTATCAGCTCACTCAAAGGCGG
TAATACGGTTATCCACAGAATCAGGGGATAACGCAGGAAAGAACATGTGAGCAAAAGGCCAGCAAAAGGC
CAGGAACCGTAAAAAGGCCGCGTTGCTGGCGTTTTTCCATAGGCTCCGCCCCCCTGACGAGCATCACAAA
AATCGACGCTCAAGTCAGAGGTGGCGAAACCCGACAGGACTATAAAGATACCAGGCGTTTCCCCCTGGAA
GCTCCCTCGTGCGCTCTCCTGTTCCGACCCTGCCGCTTACCGGATACCTGTCCGCCTTTCTCCCTTCGGG
AAGCGTGGCGCTTTCTCATAGCTCACGCTGTAGGTATCTCAGTTCGGTGTAGGTCGTTCGCTCCAAGCTG
GGCTGTGTGCACGAACCCCCCGTTCAGCCCGACCGCTGCGCCTTATCCGGTAACTATCGTCTTGAGTCCA
ACCCGGTAAGACACGACTTATCGCCACTGGCAGCAGCCACTGGTAACAGGATTAGCAGAGCGAGGTATGT
AGGCGGTGCTACAGAGTTCTTGAAGTGGTGGCCTAACTACGGCTACACTAGAAGAACAGTATTTGGTATC
TGCGCTCTGCTGAAGCCAGTTACCTTCGGAAAAAGAGTTGGTAGCTCTTGATCCGGCAAACAAACCACCG
CTGGTAGCGGTGGTTTTTTTGTTTGCAAGCAGCAGATTACGCGCAGAAAAAAAGGATCTCAAGAAGATCC
TTTGATCTTTTCTACGGGGTCTGACGCTCAGTGGAACGACGCGTAACTCACGTTAAGGGATTTTGGTCAT
GAGCTTGCGCCGTCCCGTCAAGTCAGCGTAATGCTCTGCCAGTGTTACAACCAATTAACCAATTCTGATT
AGAAAAACTCATCGAGCATCAAATGAAACTGCAATTTATTCATATCAGGATTATCAATACCATATTTTTG
AAAAAGCCGTTTCTGTAATGAAGGAGAAAACTCACCGAGGCAGTTCCATAGGATGGCAAGATCCTGGTAT
CGGTCTGCGATTCCGACTCGTCCAACATCAATACAACCTATTAATTTCCCCTCGTCAAAAATAAGGTTAT
CAAGTGAGAAATCACCATGAGTGACGACTGAATCCGGTGAGAATGGCAAAAGTTTATGCATTTCTTTCCA
GACTTGTTCAACAGGCCAGCCATTACGCTCGTCATCAAAATCACTCGCATCAACCAAACCGTTATTCATT
CGTGATTGCGCCTGAGCGAGACGAAATACGCGATCGCTGTTAAAAGGACAATTACAAACAGGAATCGAAT
GCAACCGGCGCAGGAACACTGCCAGCGCATCAACAATATTTTCACCTGAATCAGGATATTCTTCTAATAC
CTGGAATGCTGTTTTTCCGGGGATCGCAGTGGTGAGTAACCATGCATCATCAGGAGTACGGATAAAATGC
TTGATGGTCGGAAGAGGCATAAATTCCGTCAGCCAGTTTAGTCTGACCATCTCATCTGTAACATCATTGG
CAACGCTACCTTTGCCATGTTTCAGAAACAACTCTGGCGCATCGGGCTTCCCATACAAGCGATAGATTGT
CGCACCTGATTGCCCGACATTATCGCGAGCCCATTTATACCCATATAAATCAGCATCCATGTTGGAATTT
AATCGCGGCCTCGACGTTTCCCGTTGAATATGGCTCATAACACCCCTTGTATTACTGTTTATGTAAGCAG
ACAGTTTTATTGTTCATGATGATATATTTTTATCTTGTGCAATGTAACATCAGAGATTTTGAGACACGGG
CCAGAGC
Features (pLannotate 1.2.2; 16 found; start..end, strand, type, name):
    427..526     -  protein_bind   phage φC31 attP: attachment site of phage φC31 phage φC31 integrase
    602..635     +  protein_bind   loxP: Cre-mediated recombination occurs in the 8-bp core sequence (GCATACAT). Cre recombinase
   2668..3333    +  CDS            Nix (fragment): NIX_AEDAE - Experimental evidence at transcript level: Swiss-Prot protein existence level 2. Male determiner protein (M-factor) that controls male somatic sexual differentiation. Acts as a dominant factor that regulates the mRNA splicing of doublesex (dsx) or fruitless (fru) transcripts and promotes expression of male splice forms of dsx and fru. From Aedes aegypti (Yellowfever mosquito) (Culex aegypti).
   3727..3807    +  CDS            large T antigen (fragment): large T antigen from SV40 (simian virus 40)
   3830..3950    +  polyA_signal   SV40 poly(A) signal: SV40 polyadenylation signal
   5346..6062    +  CDS            EYFP: EYFP is a basic (constitutively fluorescent) green/yellow fluorescent protein published in 1996, derived from Aequorea victoria. It is reported to be a very rapidly-maturing weak dimer with high acid sensitivity.
   6121..6204    +  CDS            large T antigen (fragment): large T antigen from SV40 (simian virus 40)
   6227..6308    +  polyA_signal   SV40 poly(A) signal: SV40 polyadenylation signal
   6363..6396    +  protein_bind   loxP: Cre-mediated recombination occurs in the 8-bp core sequence (GCATACAT). Cre recombinase
   6653..6772    -  CDS            B (fragment): PORTL_LAMBD - Experimental evidence at protein level: Swiss-Prot protein existence level 1. Forms the portal vertex of the capsid (PubMed:6228056, PubMed:6232391). This portal plays critical roles in head assembly, genome packaging, neck/tail attachment, and genome ejection (Probable). The portal protein multimerizes as a single ring-shaped homododecamer arranged around a central channel (PubMed:6232391). Binds to the terminase subunits to form the packaging machine (PubMed:7799432). From Escherichia phage lambda (Bacteriophage lambda).
   6774..6793    +  CDS            lacZα (fragment): LacZα fragment of β-galactosidase; lacZ fragment
   6824..6865    +  terminator     rrnB T1 terminator (fragment): Escherichia coli rrnB; transcription terminator T1 from the E. coli rrnB gene
   6957..6984    +  terminator     rrnB T2 terminator: transcription terminator T2 from the E. coli rrnB gene
   7039..7131    -  CDS            lacI (fragment): lac repressor; lacI; The lac repressor binds to the lac operator to inhibit transcription in E. coli. This inhibition can be relieved by adding lactose or isopropyl-β-D-thiogalactopyranoside (IPTG).
   7314..7902    -  rep_origin     ori: high-copy-number ColE1/pMB1/pBR322/pUC origin of replication
   8049..8858    -  CDS            KanR: aminoglycoside phosphotransferase; aph(3')-Ia; confers resistance to kanamycin in bacteria or G418 (Geneticin®) in eukaryotes
