[The description below was written by a language model from this plasmid's Addgene catalogue record and pLannotate feature annotations shown in this document.]
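Description:
ppBAalbNixE1E3E4 PUb-YFP is an insect transgenesis plasmid for ectopic expression of the male-determining gene Nix in the mosquito Aedes albopictus. It is built on the Invitrogen pDONR221 P4r-P3r backbone and propagated in E. coli through a high-copy ColE1/pUC-type origin with kanamycin selection (KanR, aph(3')-Ia). The backbone also retains rrnB T1/T2 terminators and small annotated fragments of lacZα, lacI and a lambda gene, which appear to be vector remnants. The catalogue lists the size as about 8.7 kb, while the sequenced record is 8,967 nt.

The payload was assembled by BsaI Golden Gate cloning and consists of two transcription units. The first is an approximately 3.8 kb Nix cassette driven by its own promoter, designed to yield the isoforms containing exons E1, E3 and E4, and terminated by an SV40 polyadenylation region. The annotation tool matches part of this coding region to the Aedes aegypti Nix protein, an M-factor that shifts doublesex and fruitless splicing towards the male forms. The second unit is a marker for identifying transgenic animals: EYFP under the Aedes aegypti polyubiquitin (PUb) promoter, carrying a C-terminal SV40 nuclear localisation signal and followed by an SV40 terminator.

Both cassettes lie between two loxP sites in the same orientation, which would in principle allow Cre-mediated excision. A φC31 attP site sits just upstream, providing a potential docking site for later integrase-mediated insertion. The "pB" in the name hints at piggyBac delivery, but no transposon arms are annotated and the record does not state the integration mechanism. The depositor notes that the Nix region was assembled from database sequence, so the actual plasmid may differ through natural polymorphism, particularly in the promoter. The associated study used Nix transgenes to convert genetic females into males and to enable fluorescence-based automated sex sorting.
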