Addgene plasmid #173666: ppBAalbNixE1E3E4 PUb-YFP
Purpose: transgenesis vector for Aedes albopictus ectopic expression of the Nix gene
Depositing lab: Eric Marois. Depositing organization: CNRS UPR 9022, INSERM U1257, Réponse immunitaire chez le moustique anophèle vecteur du paludisme. Publication: Transgenic expression of Nix converts genetic females into males and allows automated sex sorting in Aedes albopictus. Lutrat C, Olmo RP, Baldet T, Bouyer J, Marois E. Commun Biol. 2022 Mar 7;5(1):210. doi: 10.1038/s42003-022-03165-7. PubMed 35256751.
Backbone
  Vector backbone: pDONR221 P4r-P3r
  Backbone manufacturer: Invitrogen
  Total vector size (bp): 8700
  Modifications to backbone: addition of the Nix gene under control of its own promoter and a SV40 terminator, addition of a PUb-YFP-SV40 marker gene
  Vector type: Insect Expression
Growth in bacteria
  Bacterial resistance: Kanamycin, 50 μg/mL
  Growth temperature: 37°C
  Growth strain: DH5alpha
  Copy number: High Copy
Gene/Insert 1
  Gene/Insert name: Nix masculinisation gene
  Species: Synthetic; Aedes albopictus
  Insert size (bp): 3800
  Mutation: Nix isoforms with exons E1, E3, E4
  Promoter: own
  Cloning method: Restriction Enzyme; 5′ cloning site BsaI (Golden Gate Cloning) (destroyed during cloning); 3′ cloning site BsaI (Golden Gate Cloning) (destroyed during cloning)
  Sequencing primers: 5′ M13F; 3′ custom primer
Gene/Insert 2
  Gene/Insert name: YFP
  Species: Synthetic
  Promoter: Aedes aegypti PUb
  Tag / fusion protein: SV40 NLS (C terminal on insert)
  Cloning method: Restriction Enzyme; 5′ cloning site BsaI (Golden Gate cloning) (destroyed during cloning); 3′ cloning site BsaI (Golden Gate cloning) (destroyed during cloning)
  Sequencing primers: 5′ custom primer; 3′ M13R
Terms and licenses: Academic/Nonprofit Terms; Industry Terms: Not Available to Industry
Depositor comments: The plasmid sequence spanning Nix was assembled from database sequence. The actual sequence in the plasmid may contain differences due to natural polymorphism, especially in the Nix promoter
How to cite: ppBAalbNixE1E3E4 PUb-YFP was a gift from Eric Marois (Addgene plasmid # 173666 ; http://n2t.net/addgene:173666 ; RRID:Addgene_173666)
